Addgene plasmid #214069: AiRTX_ctrl
Purpose: Fluorescent reporter system, NMD negative control. Intron present in 5'UTR
Depositing lab: Sujatha Jagannathan. Depositing organization: University of Colorado Denver and Anschutz Medical Campus. Publication: A system of reporters for comparative investigation of EJC-independent and EJC-enhanced nonsense-mediated mRNA decay. Kolakada D, Campbell AE, Galvis LB, Li Z, Lore M, Jagannathan S. Nucleic Acids Res. 2024 Feb 20:gkae121. doi: 10.1093/nar/gkae121. PubMed 38375914.
Backbone
  Vector backbone: pRD_RIPE
  Vector type: Mammalian Expression
Growth in bacteria
  Bacterial resistance: Ampicillin, 100 μg/mL
  Growth temperature: 37°C
  Growth strain: DH5alpha
  Copy number: High Copy
Gene/Insert
  Gene/Insert name: TurboRFP
  Mutation: Remnant of linker sequence present at the end of RFP
Terms and licenses: Academic/Nonprofit Terms; Industry Terms: Not Available to Industry
Depositor comments: Please visit https://doi.org/10.1101/2023.11.14.567061 for bioRxiv preprint.
How to cite: AiRTX_ctrl was a gift from Sujatha Jagannathan (Addgene plasmid # 214069 ; http://n2t.net/addgene:214069 ; RRID:Addgene_214069)
