[The description below was written by a language model from this plasmid's Addgene catalogue record and pLannotate feature annotations shown in this document.]
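Description:
AiRTX_ctrl is a mammalian expression plasmid built on the pRD_RIPE backbone. It serves as the nonsense-mediated mRNA decay (NMD) negative control within a set of fluorescent reporters designed to compare EJC-independent and EJC-enhanced NMD. It is propagated in E. coli as a high-copy plasmid through a ColE1/pUC-type origin and is selected with ampicillin via the bla gene. Remnants of a cloning-vector lac region and a T3 promoter are also annotated.

The payload sits between a loxP site and a lox2272 site. These two sites are mutually incompatible, an arrangement typical of Cre recombinase-mediated cassette exchange into a genomic landing pad, although the record does not explicitly state that use. Within this interval, two fluorescent reporters are transcribed divergently. In one direction, a CMV enhancer/promoter drives a 5'UTR containing chimeric intron fragments that flank miR-155 flanking sequences. This is followed by a short Myc tag fragment and the red fluorescent protein, catalogued as TurboRFP (annotated by similarity to TurboFP635) and carrying a leftover piece of linker at its end. An SV40 poly(A) signal terminates this transcript. Because the intron lies in the 5'UTR rather than downstream of the stop codon, splicing should not deposit an exon junction complex that marks the transcript for NMD, which fits its control role. In the opposite direction, a minimal CMV promoter fragment drives mEGFP followed by a β-globin fragment and a rabbit β-globin poly(A) signal, presumably as an internal normalisation reporter.

A puromycin resistance gene with a bGH poly(A) signal lies next to the lox2272 site, with no promoter annotated for it in the plasmid. It provides for selection in mammalian cells.
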