Features (pLannotate 1.2.2; 29 found; start..end, strand, type, name):
      1..589     +  rep_origin     ori: high-copy-number ColE1/pMB1/pBR322/pUC origin of replication
    772..864     +  CDS            lacI (fragment): lac repressor; lacI; The lac repressor binds to the lac operator to inhibit transcription in E. coli. This inhibition can be relieved by adding lactose or isopropyl-β-D-thiogalactopyranoside (IPTG).
    877..898     +  protein_bind   CAP binding site: CAP binding activates transcription in the presence of cAMP. E. coli catabolite activator protein
    913..943     +  promoter       lac promoter: promoter for the E. coli lac operon
    951..967     +  protein_bind   lac operator: The lac repressor binds to the lac operator to inhibit transcription in E. coli. This inhibition can be relieved by adding lactose or isopropyl-β-D-thiogalactopyranoside (IPTG). lac repressor encoded by lacI
   1012..1030    +  promoter       T3 promoter: promoter for bacteriophage T3 RNA polymerase
   1049..1170    -  polyA_signal   SV40 poly(A) signal: SV40 polyadenylation signal
   1183..1216    +  protein_bind   loxP: Cre-mediated recombination occurs in the 8-bp core sequence (GCATACAT). Cre recombinase
   1448..1503    -  polyA_signal   β-globin poly(A) signal: rabbit β-globin polyadenylation signal (Gil and Proudfoot, 1987)
   1574..1639    -  CDS            HBB (fragment): HBB_PONPY - Experimental evidence at transcript level: Swiss-Prot protein existence level 2. Involved in oxygen transport from the lung to the various peripheral tissues. From Pongo pygmaeus (Bornean orangutan).
   1645..2364    -  CDS            mEGFP: enhanced GFP with monomerizing A206K mutation (Zacharias et al., 2002) mammalian codon-optimized
   2418..2452    -  promoter       minimal CMV promoter (fragment): human cytomegalovirus (CMV) immediate early promoter
   2529..2832    +  enhancer       CMV enhancer: human cytomegalovirus immediate early enhancer
   2833..3036    +  promoter       CMV promoter: human cytomegalovirus (CMV) immediate early promoter
   3065..3145    +  intron         chimeric intron (fragment): chimera between introns from human β-globin and immunoglobulin heavy chain genes
   3163..3189    +  ncRNA          5' miR-155: sequence upstream of the precursor of mouse miR-155 microRNA (Uva et al., 2013) miRNA
   3215..3256    +  ncRNA          3' miR-155: sequence downstream of the precursor of mouse miR-155 microRNA (Uva et al., 2013) miRNA
   3298..3348    +  intron         chimeric intron (fragment): chimera between introns from human β-globin and immunoglobulin heavy chain genes
   3373..3398    +  CDS            13xMyc (fragment): 13 tandem Myc epitope tags
   3401..4101    +  CDS            TurboFP635 (fragment): far-red-shifted derivative of red fluorescent protein from Entacmaea quadricolor, also known as Katushka (Shcherbo et al., 2007) mammalian codon-optimized
   4168..4289    +  polyA_signal   SV40 poly(A) signal: SV40 polyadenylation signal
   4385..4496    -  polyA_signal   bGH poly(A) signal: bovine growth hormone polyadenylation signal
   4523..4588    -  CDS            dmpM (fragment): DMPM_STRAD - Protein inferred from homology: Swiss-Prot protein existence level 3. From Streptomyces alboniger.
   4638..5237    -  CDS            PuroR: puromycin N-acetyltransferase; pac from Streptomyces alboniger; confers resistance to puromycin
   5242..5275    +  protein_bind   lox2272: Cre-mediated recombination occurs in the 8-bp core sequence (GGATACTT). lox2272 sites are compatible with each other, but incompatible with loxP or loxN sites (Lee and Saito, 1988). Cre recombinase
   5380..5396    +  polyA_signal   bGH poly(A) signal (fragment): bovine growth hormone polyadenylation signal
   5487..5535    -  polyA_signal   HSV TK poly(A) signal: herpes simplex virus thymidine kinase polyadenylation signal (Cole and Stacy, 1985)
   5608..5712    +  promoter       AmpR promoter: bla
   5713..6573    +  CDS            AmpR: β-lactamase; bla; confers resistance to ampicillin, carbenicillin, and related antibiotics
>Addgene plasmid #214069 | AiRTX_ctrl | addgene full sequence | sequence record 423978 | Addgene NGS Result
TTGAGATCCTTTTTTTCTGCGCGTAATCTGCTGCTTGCAAACAAAAAAACCACCGCTACCAGCGGTGGTT
TGTTTGCCGGATCAAGAGCTACCAACTCTTTTTCCGAAGGTAACTGGCTTCAGCAGAGCGCAGATACCAA
ATACTGTTCTTCTAGTGTAGCCGTAGTTAGGCCACCACTTCAAGAACTCTGTAGCACCGCCTACATACCT
CGCTCTGCTAATCCTGTTACCAGTGGCTGCTGCCAGTGGCGATAAGTCGTGTCTTACCGGGTTGGACTCA
AGACGATAGTTACCGGATAAGGCGCAGCGGTCGGGCTGAACGGGGGGTTCGTGCACACAGCCCAGCTTGG
AGCGAACGACCTACACCGAACTGAGATACCTACAGCGTGAGCTATGAGAAAGCGCCACGCTTCCCGAAGG
GAGAAAGGCGGACAGGTATCCGGTAAGCGGCAGGGTCGGAACAGGAGAGCGCACGAGGGAGCTTCCAGGG
GGAAACGCCTGGTATCTTTATAGTCCTGTCGGGTTTCGCCACCTCTGACTTGAGCGTCGATTTTTGTGAT
GCTCGTCAGGGGGGCGGAGCCTATGGAAAAACGCCAGCAACGCGGCCTTTTTACGGTTCCTGGCCTTTTG
CTGGCCTTTTGCTCACATGTTCTTTCCTGCGTTATCCCCTGATTCTGTGGATAACCGTATTACCGCCTTT
GAGTGAGCTGATACCGCTCGCCGCAGCCGAACGACCGAGCGCAGCGAGTCAGTGAGCGAGGAAGCGGAAG
AGCGCCCAATACGCAAACCGCCTCTCCCCGCGCGTTGGCCGATTCATTAATGCAGCTGGCACGACAGGTT
TCCCGACTGGAAAGCGGGCAGTGAGCGCAACGCAATTAATGTGAGTTAGCTCACTCATTAGGCACCCCAG
GCTTTACACTTTATGCTTCCGGCTCGTATGTTGTGTGGAATTGTGAGCGGATAACAATTTCACACAGGAA
ACAGCTATGACCATGATTACGCCAAGCGCGCAATTAACCCTCACTAAAGGGAACAAAAGCTGGGTACCTA
AGATACATTGATGAGTTTGGACAAACCACAACTAGAATGCAGTGAAAAAAATGCTTTATTTGTGAAATTT
GTGATGCTATTGCTTTATTTGTAACCATTATAAGCTGCAATAAACAAGTTGACGGTATCGTAATAACTTC
GTATAGCATACATTATACGAAGTTATATGGATCCATATGCTAGCTCGACGCTCAGGTCGAGGGATCTTCA
TAAGAGAAGAGGGACAGCTATGACTGGGAGTAAGGAATGGACAGCAGGGGGCTGTTTCATATACTGATGA
CCTCTTTATAGCCACCTTTGTTCATGGCAGCCAGCATATGGCATATGTTGCCAAACTCTAAACCAAATAC
TCATTCTGATGTTTTAAATGATTTGCCCTCCCATATGTCCTTCCGAGTGAGAGACACAAAAAATTCCAAC
ACACTATTGCAATGAAAATAAATTTCCTTTATTAGCCAGAAGTCAGATGCTCAAGGGGCTTCATGATGTC
CCCATAATTTTTGGCAGAGGGAAAAAGATCTCAGTGGTATTTGTGAGCCAGGGCATTGGCCACACCAGCC
ACCACCTTCTGATAGGCAGCCTGCACCTGAGTGTTTACTTGTACAGCTCGTCCATGCCGTGAGTGATCCC
GGCGGCGGTGCGGAACTCCAGCAGGACCATGTGATCGCGCTTCTCGTTGGGGTCTTTGCTCAGCTTGGAC
TGGGTGCTCAGGTAGTGGTTGTCGGGCAGCAGCACGGGGCCGTCGCCGATGGGGGTGTTCTGCTGGTAGT
GGTCGGCGAGCTGCACGCTGCCGTCCTCGATGTTGTGGCGGATCTTGAAGTTCACCTTGATGCCGTTCTT
CTGCTTGTCGGCCATGATATAGATGTTGTGGCTGTTGAAGTTGTACTCCAGCTTGTGCCCCAGGATGTTG
CCGTCCTCCTTGAAGTCGATGCCCTTCAGCTCGATGCGGTTCACCAGGGTGTCGCCCTCGAACTTCACCT
CGGCGCGGGTCTTGTAGTTGCCGTCGTCCTTGAAGAAGATGGTGCGCTCCTGGACGTAGCCTTCGGGCAT
GGCGGACTTGAAGAAGTCGTGCTGCTTCATGTGGTCGGGGTAGCGGCTGAAGCACTGCACGCCGTGGCTC
AGGGTGGTCACGAGGGTGGGCCAGGGCACGGGCAGCTTGCCGGTGGTGCAGATGAACTTCAGGGTCAGCT
TGCCGTAGGTGGCATCGCCCTCGCCCTCGCCGGACACGCTGAACTTGTGGCCGTTTACGTCGCCGTCCAG
CTCGACCAGGATGGGCACCACCCCGGTGAACAGCTCCTCGCCCTTGCTCACCATGGTGGCGACCACGATC
CTCATCCTGTCTCTGCGATCTGACGGTTCACTAAACGAGCTCTGCTTATATAGGCCTCCCACCGTACACG
CCACCTCGACATACTCAGTAGTTATTAATAGTAATCAATTACGGGGTCATTAGTTCATAGCGAGGCTGCA
GTCTACCGCGTTACATAACTTACGGTAAATGGCCCGCCTGGCTGACCGCCCAACGACCCCCGCCCATTGA
CGTCAATAATGACGTATGTTCCCATAGTAACGCCAATAGGGACTTTCCATTGACGTCAATGGGTGGAGTA
TTTACGGTAAACTGCCCACTTGGCAGTACATCAAGTGTATCATATGCCAAGTACGCCCCCTATTGACGTC
AATGACGGTAAATGGCCCGCCTGGCATTATGCCCAGTACATGACCTTATGGGACTTTCCTACTTGGCAGT
ACATCTACGTATTAGTCATCGCTATTACCATGGTGATGCGGTTTTGGCAGTACATCAATGGGCGTGGATA
GCGGTTTGACTCACGGGGATTTCCAAGTCTCCACCCCATTGACGTCAATGGGAGTTTGTTTTGGCACCAA
AATCAACGGGACTTTCCAAAATGTCGTAACAACTCCGCCCCATTGACGCAAATGGGCGGTAGGCGTGTAC
GGTGGGAGGTCTATATAAGCAGAGCTGGTTTAGTGAACCGTCAGATACCGGCAGGTAAGTATCAAGGTTA
CAAGACAGGTTTAAGGAGACCAATAGAAACTGGGCTTGTCGAGACAGAGAAGACTCTTGCGTTTCGGTCG
ACTTCTAGAGCTCTGGAGGCTTGCTGAAGGCTGTATGCTAGAGACGTACAGATGCGTCTCACAGGACACA
AGGCCTGTTACTAGCACTCACATGGAACAAATGGCCGAATTCGGCGCTAGCTGCTGATATCGCATACGCG
TGGACCAGATAGGCACCTATTGGTCTTACTGACATCCACTTTGCCTTTCTCTCCACAGGTGCCGGTCGCC
ACCGCCACCATGGAACAAAAGCTGATTTCTGAAGAAGACTTGGGTGAGGATAGCGTGCTGATCACCGAGA
ACATGCACATGAAACTGTACATGGAGGGCACCGTGAACGACCACCACTTCAAGTGCACATCCGAGGGCGA
AGGCAAGCCCTACGAGGGCACCCAGACCATGAAGATCAAGGTGGTCGAGGGCGGCCCTCTCCCCTTCGCC
TTCGACATCCTGGCTACCAGCTTCATGTACGGCAGCAAAACCTTTATCAACCACACCCAGGGCATCCCCG
ACTTCTTTAAGCAGTCCTTCCCTGAGGGCTTCACATGGGAGAGGATCACCACATACGAAGACGGGGGCGT
GCTGACCGCTACCCAGGACACCAGCCTCCAGAACGGCTGCCTCATCTACAACGTCAAGATCAACGGGGTG
AACTTCCCATCCAACGGCCCTGTGATGCAGAAGAAAACACTCGGCTGGGAGGCCAGCACCGAGATGCTGT
ACCCCGCTGACAGCGGCCTGAGAGGCCATAGCCAGATGGCCCTGAAGCTCGTGGGCGGGGGCTACCTGCA
CTGCTCCCTCAAGACCACATACAGATCCAAGAAACCCGCTAAGAACCTCAAGATGCCCGGCTTCTACTTC
GTGGACAGGAGACTGGAAAGAATCAAGGAGGCCGACAAAGAGACCTACGTCGAGCAGCACGAGATGGCTG
TGGCTCGCTACTGCGACCTGCCTAGCAAACTGGGGCACAGCCTCGAGGGTGGTTCTGGTGGTTCTGCCTA
AGGTGGTTCTGGTGGTTCTGAATTAATTGTTGTTGTTAACTTGTTTATTGCAGCTTATAATGGTTACAAA
TAAAGCAATAGCATCACAAATTTCACAAATAAAGCATTTTTTTCACTGCATTCTAGTTGTGGTTTGTCCA
AACTCATCAATGTATCTTAACGCGAAACTAGTGCTATTGTCTTCCCAATCCTCCCCCTTGCTGTCCTGCC
CCACCCCACCCCCCAGAATAGAATGACACCTACTCAGACAATGCGATGCAATTTCCTCATTTTATTAGGA
AAGGACAGTGGGAGTGGCACCTTCCAGGGTCAAGGAAGGCACGGGGGAGGGGCAAACAACAGATGGCTGG
CAACTAGAAGGCACAGTCGAGGCTGATCAGCGAGCTCTAGAGTCGGTGGGCCTCGGGGGCGGGTGCGGGG
TCGGCGGGGCCGCCCCGGGTGGCTTCGGTCGGAGCCATGGGGTCGTGCGCTCCTTTCGGTCGGGCGCTGC
GGGTCGTGGGGCGGGCGTCAGGCACCGGGCTTGCGGGTCATGCACCAGGTGCGCGGTCCTTCGGGCACCT
CGACGTCGGCGGTGACGGTGAAGCCGAGCCGCTCGTAGAAGGGGAGGTTGCGGGGCGCGGAGGTCTCCAG
GAAGGCGGGCACCCCGGCGCGCTCGGCCGCCTCCACTCCGGGGAGCACGACGGCGCTGCCCAGACCCTTG
CCCTGGTGGTCGGGCGACACGCCGACGGTGGCCAGGAACCACGCGGGCTCCTTGGGCCGGTGCGGCGCCA
GGAGGCCTTCCATCTGTTGCTGCGCGGCCAGCCGGGAACCGCTCAACTCGGCCATGCGCGGGCCGATCTC
GGCGAACACCGCCCCCGCTTCGACGCTCTCCGGCGTGGTCCAGACCGCCACCGCGGCGCCGTCGTCCGCG
ACCCACACCTTGCCGATGTCGAGCCCGACGCGCGTGAGGAAGAGTTCTTGCAGCTCGGTGACCCGCTCGA
TGTGGCGGTCCGGGTCGACGGTGTGGCGCGTGGCGGGGTAGTCGGCGAACGCGGCGGCGAGGGTGCGTAC
GGCCCGGGGGACGTCGTCGCGGGTGGCGAGGCGCACCGTGGGCTTGTACTCGGTCATGGTGATAACTTCG
TATAGGATACTTTATACGAAGTTATTTATTCTCGAATGGGGGACCCCGTCCCTAACCCACGGGGCCAGTG
GCTATGGCAGGGCCTGCCGCCCCGACGTTGGCTGCGAGCCCTGGGCCTTCACCCGAACTTGGGGGGTGGG
GTGGGGAAAAGGAAGAAACGCGGGCGTATTGGCCCCAATGGGGTCTCGGTGGGGTATCGACAGAGTGCCA
GCCCTGGGACCGAACCCCGCGTTTATGAACAAACGACCCAACACCCGTGCGTTTTATTCTGTCTTTTTAT
TGCCGTCATAGCGCGGGTTCCTTCCGGTATTGTCTCCTTCCGTGTTTATTAAGCTTGGCACTTTTCGGGG
AAATGTGCGCGGAACCCCTATTTGTTTATTTTTCTAAATACATTCAAATATGTATCCGCTCATGAGACAA
TAACCCTGATAAATGCTTCAATAATATTGAAAAAGGAAGAGTATGAGTATTCAACATTTCCGTGTCGCCC
TTATTCCCTTTTTTGCGGCATTTTGCCTTCCTGTTTTTGCTCACCCAGAAACGCTGGTGAAAGTAAAAGA
TGCTGAAGATCAGTTGGGTGCACGAGTGGGTTACATCGAACTGGATCTCAACAGCGGTAAGATCCTTGAG
AGTTTTCGCCCCGAAGAACGTTTTCCAATGATGAGCACTTTTAAAGTTCTGCTATGTGGCGCGGTATTAT
CCCGTATTGACGCCGGGCAAGAGCAACTCGGTCGCCGCATACACTATTCTCAGAATGACTTGGTTGAGTA
CTCACCAGTCACAGAAAAGCATCTTACGGATGGCATGACAGTAAGAGAATTATGCAGTGCTGCCATAACC
ATGAGTGATAACACTGCGGCCAACTTACTTCTGACAACGATCGGAGGACCGAAGGAGCTAACCGCTTTTT
TGCACAACATGGGGGATCATGTAACTCGCCTTGATCGTTGGGAACCGGAGCTGAATGAAGCCATACCAAA
CGACGAGCGTGACACCACGATGCCTGTAGCAATGGCAACAACGTTGCGCAAACTATTAACTGGCGAACTA
CTTACTCTAGCTTCCCGGCAACAATTAATAGACTGGATGGAGGCGGATAAAGTTGCAGGACCACTTCTGC
GCTCGGCCCTTCCGGCTGGCTGGTTTATTGCTGATAAATCTGGAGCCGGTGAGCGTGGGTCTCGCGGTAT
CATTGCAGCACTGGGGCCAGATGGTAAGCCCTCCCGTATCGTAGTTATCTACACGACGGGGAGTCAGGCA
ACTATGGATGAACGAAATAGACAGATCGCTGAGATAGGTGCCTCACTGATTAAGCATTGGTAACTGTCAG
ACCAAGTTTACTCATATATACTTTAGATTGATTTAAAACTTCATTTTTAATTTAAAAGGATCTAGGTGAA
GATCCTTTTTGATAATCTCATGACCAAAATCCCTTAACGTGAGTTTTCGTTCCACTGAGCGTCAGACCCC
GTAGAAAAGATCAAAGGATCTTC
